Addgene plasmid #12799: DCT.VV.Orf111
Purpose: This plasmid was designed for screening purposes and may contain discrepancies relative to the current canonical GenBank version of the gene.
Depositing lab: Jack Bennink & Jon Yewdell. Depositing organization: National Institute of Allergy and Infectious Diseases (NIAID). Publication: Identification of poxvirus CD8+ T cell determinants to enable rational design and characterization of smallpox vaccines. Tscharke DC, Karupiah G, Zhou J, Palmore T, Irvine KR, Haeryfar SM, Williams S, Sidney J, Sette A, Bennink JR, Yewdell JW. J Exp Med. 2005 January 3; 201(1): 95–104. 10.1084/jem.20041912 PubMed 15623576.
Backbone
  Vector backbone: pcDNA 3.1D V5-His-TOPO
  Backbone manufacturer: Invitrogen
  Backbone size w/o insert (bp): 5514
  Vector type: Mammalian Expression
  Selectable markers: Neomycin (select with G418)
Growth in bacteria
  Bacterial resistance: Ampicillin, 100 μg/mL
  Growth temperature: 37°C
  Growth strain: DH5alpha
  Copy number: High Copy
Gene/Insert
  Gene/Insert name: VV.Orf111 (alt names: VV_WR_205; serpin, SPI-1, host range determinant)
  Species: Vaccinia Virus
  Insert size (bp): 1062
  GenBank ID: 9790920
  Cloning method: Restriction Enzyme; 5′ cloning site BamHI (not destroyed); 3′ cloning site BamHI (not destroyed)
  Sequencing primers: 5′ Universal T7
Terms and licenses: Academic/Nonprofit Terms; Industry Terms: Not Available to Industry
Depositor comments: Please see the Vaccinia kit page ( https://www.addgene.org/vvorf/ ) for more information. The kit page contains the supplemental VVOrfData spreadsheet, which includes important information about this plasmid. The plasmid and insert names provided here relate only to this library. The name of the ORF (if present) in VACV strain Copenhagen and the name of the ORF (if annotated) in VACV strain WR sequence can be found in VVOrfData spreadsheet. Please note that the amino acid sequence given for each ORF in the spreadsheet may contain some errors. Additionally, changes from the expected sequence may be present in these plasmids. Please see Addgene's quality control sequence and sequencing notes in the VVOrfData spreadsheet before ordering this plasmid.
How to cite: DCT.VV.Orf111 was a gift from Jack Bennink & Jon Yewdell (Addgene plasmid # 12799 ; http://n2t.net/addgene:12799 ; RRID:Addgene_12799)
