[The description below was written by a language model from this plasmid's Addgene catalogue record.]
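Description:
DCT.VV.Orf111 is a mammalian expression plasmid built on the commercial pcDNA 3.1D V5-His-TOPO backbone (about 5.5 kb without insert). It carries a vaccinia virus open reading frame of roughly 1.06 kb. The insert, numbered Orf111 within this library and also listed as VV_WR_205, encodes the serpin SPI-1, a poxvirus host range determinant. The record lists BamHI sites, both retained, at the 5′ and 3′ ends of the insert, and sequencing into the insert from the upstream universal T7 primer site. The plasmid is maintained at high copy in E. coli under ampicillin selection. A neomycin resistance marker allows G418 selection of transfected mammalian cells.

No feature table is supplied, so the promoter and tag configuration are not stated explicitly. Vectors of the pcDNA 3.1 family normally drive the insert from the CMV immediate-early promoter, and this backbone offers C-terminal V5 and polyhistidine tags. Whether the viral ORF is actually fused in frame to those tags cannot be determined from the record.

The plasmid belongs to a library of individually cloned vaccinia virus ORFs, associated with work identifying poxvirus CD8+ T cell determinants to inform the design and characterization of smallpox vaccines. It was designed for screening purposes. The depositors caution that the cloned sequence may differ from the canonical GenBank version of the gene, and that the plasmid and insert names apply only within this collection. The corresponding ORF names in the Copenhagen and WR strains, along with sequencing notes, are given in the library's supplementary spreadsheet, which should be checked before relying on the exact sequence.
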