>Addgene plasmid #12799 | DCT.VV.Orf111 | addgene partial sequence | sequence record 19194 | T7 5'-TAATACGACTCACTATAGGG-3'
AGTACCCTTCACCGAATTCCAGCTGACCACCATGGATATCTTTAAAGAACTAATCTTAAAACACACGGAT
GAAAATGTTTTGATTTCTCCAGTTTCTATTTTATCTACTTTATCTATTCTAAATCATGGAGCAGCTGGTT
CTACAGCTGAACAACTATCAAAATATATAGAGAATATGAATGAGAATACACCCGATGACAATAATGACAT
GGACGTAGATATTCCGTATTGTGCGACACTAGCTACCGCAAATAAAATATACGGTAGCGATAGTATCGAG
TTCCACGCCTCCTTCCTACAAAAAATAAAAGACGATTTTCAAACTGTAAACTTTAATAATGCTAACCAAA
CAAAGGAACTAATCAACGAATGGGTTAAGACAATGACAAATGGTAAAATTAATTCCTTATTGACTAGTCC
GCTATCCATTAATACTCGTATGACAGTTGTTAGCGCCGTCCATTTTAAAGCAATGTGGAAATATCCATTT
TCTAAACATCTTACATATACAGACAAGTTTTATATTTCTAAGAATATAGTTACCAGTGTTGATATGATGG
TGAGCACTGAGAATAACTTGCAATATGTACATATTAATGAATTATTCGGAGGATTCTCTATTATCGATAT
TCCATACGAGGGAAACTCTAGTATGGTAATTATACTACCGGACGACATAGAAGGTATATATAACATAGAA
AAAAATATAACAGATGAAAAATTTAAAAAATGGTGGTGGTATGTTATCTACTAAAAGTATAGACCTGTAT
ATGCCAA
